Addgene plasmid #112490: pcDNA3.1-hRIPK1-Flag-K599R
Purpose: Mammalian expression of the indicated Flag-hRIPK1 mutant. Please note Flag tag is N-terminal.
Depositing lab: Junying Yuan. Depositing organization: Harvard Medical School.
Backbone
  Vector backbone: pcDNA3.1
  Vector type: Mammalian Expression
Growth in bacteria
  Bacterial resistance: Ampicillin, 100 μg/mL
  Growth temperature: 37°C
  Growth strain: DH5alpha
  Copy number: High Copy
Gene/Insert
  Gene/Insert name: RIPK1
  Species: H. sapiens (human)
  Mutation: K599R
  Entrez Gene: RIPK1 (a.k.a. AIEFL, IMD57, RIP, RIP-1, RIP1)
  Tag / fusion protein: Flag (N terminal on insert)
  Cloning method: Restriction Enzyme; 5′ cloning site Unknown (unknown if destroyed); 3′ cloning site Unknown (unknown if destroyed)
Terms and licenses: Academic/Nonprofit Terms; Industry Terms: Not Available to Industry
How to cite: pcDNA3.1-hRIPK1-Flag-K599R was a gift from Junying Yuan (Addgene plasmid # 112490 ; http://n2t.net/addgene:112490 ; RRID:Addgene_112490)
