[The description below was written by a language model from this plasmid's Addgene catalogue record and pLannotate feature annotations shown in this document.]
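Description:
pcDNA3.1-hRIPK1-Flag-K599R is a mammalian expression plasmid of about 7.1 kb, built on a pcDNA3.1-type backbone, that encodes human RIPK1 (receptor-interacting serine/threonine-protein kinase 1) carrying a lysine-to-arginine substitution at position 599. Despite the order of elements in the name, the record specifies that the Flag epitope is fused to the N-terminus. This agrees with the feature table, where a short FLAG-matching segment (annotated as a fragment of 3xFLAG, consistent in length with a single epitope) lies just upstream of the RIPK1 coding sequence. Transcription is driven by the human cytomegalovirus immediate early enhancer and promoter and terminated by the bovine growth hormone polyadenylation signal. T7 and SP6 phage promoters flank the insert and can serve for in vitro transcription or as sequencing primer sites. The restriction sites used for cloning are not recorded.

In bacteria the plasmid replicates at high copy from a ColE1/pUC-type origin and is selected with ampicillin through the β-lactamase gene. An f1 origin is also present for single-stranded DNA production. For mammalian cells, an SV40 enhancer/early promoter drives a Tn5 NeoR/KanR gene followed by an HSV TK polyadenylation signal, which permits G418 selection of stable transfectants. Several small annotated fragments (a truncated HIV-1 LTR piece, a partial ble sequence, and stray SV40 promoter, bGH poly(A) and AmpR promoter segments) appear to be short sequence matches or backbone remnants rather than functional elements. The stated purpose is expression of this Flag-tagged RIPK1 point mutant in mammalian cells. The tag allows detection or immunoprecipitation, but the record does not describe the functional significance of the K599R change.
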