Features (pLannotate 1.2.2; 19 found; start..end, strand, type, name):
      1..380     +  enhancer       CMV enhancer: human cytomegalovirus immediate early enhancer
    381..584     +  promoter       CMV promoter: human cytomegalovirus (CMV) immediate early promoter
    580..613     +  LTR            5' LTR (truncated) (fragment): truncated 5' long terminal repeat (LTR) from HIV-1
    629..647     +  promoter       T7 promoter: promoter for bacteriophage T7 RNA polymerase
    694..714     +  CDS            3xFLAG (fragment): three tandem FLAG® epitope tags
    724..2736    +  CDS            RIPK1: RIPK1_HUMAN - Also known as RIP From Homo sapiens (Human).
   2804..2822    -  promoter       SP6 promoter: promoter for bacteriophage SP6 RNA polymerase
   2848..3072    +  polyA_signal   bGH poly(A) signal: bovine growth hormone polyadenylation signal
   3076..3094    +  promoter       SV40 promoter (fragment): SV40 enhancer and early promoter
   3204..3792    -  rep_origin     ori: high-copy-number ColE1/pMB1/pBR322/pUC origin of replication
   4014..4030    +  polyA_signal   bGH poly(A) signal (fragment): bovine growth hormone polyadenylation signal
   4121..4168    -  polyA_signal   HSV TK poly(A) signal: herpes simplex virus thymidine kinase polyadenylation signal (Cole and Stacy, 1985)
   4227..4379    -  CDS            ble (fragment): BLE_KLEPN - Experimental evidence at protein level: Swiss-Prot protein existence level 1. Binding protein with a strong affinity to the bleomycin family of antibiotics. Binds to CL990; an antimitotic-antibiotic compound. From Klebsiella pneumoniae.
   4400..5194    -  CDS            NeoR/KanR: aminoglycoside phosphotransferase from Tn5; aph(3')-II (or nptII); confers resistance to neomycin, kanamycin, and G418 (Geneticin®)
   5229..5586    -  promoter       SV40 promoter: SV40 enhancer and early promoter
   5588..5605    -  promoter       AmpR promoter (fragment): bla
   5646..6506    -  CDS            AmpR: β-lactamase; bla; confers resistance to ampicillin, carbenicillin, and related antibiotics
   6507..6611    -  promoter       AmpR promoter: bla
   6638..7066    +  rep_origin     f1 ori (sequence partly withheld): f1 bacteriophage origin of replication; arrow indicates direction of (+) strand synthesis
>Addgene plasmid #112490 | pcDNA3.1-hRIPK1-Flag-K599R | addgene full sequence | sequence record 214537 | Addgene NGS Result
GACATTGATTATTGACTAGTTATTAATAGTAATCAATTACGGGGTCATTAGTTCATAGCCCATATATGGA
GTTCCGCGTTACATAACTTACGGTAAATGGCCCGCCTGGCTGACCGCCCAACGACCCCCGCCCATTGACG
TCAATAATGACGTATGTTCCCATAGTAACGCCAATAGGGACTTTCCATTGACGTCAATGGGTGGAGTATT
TACGGTAAACTGCCCACTTGGCAGTACATCAAGTGTATCATATGCCAAGTACGCCCCCTATTGACGTCAA
TGACGGTAAATGGCCCGCCTGGCATTATGCCCAGTACATGACCTTATGGGACTTTCCTACTTGGCAGTAC
ATCTACGTATTAGTCATCGCTATTACCATGGTGATGCGGTTTTGGCAGTACATCAATGGGCGTGGATAGC
GGTTTGACTCACGGGGATTTCCAAGTCTCCACCCCATTGACGTCAATGGGAGTTTGTTTTGGCACCAAAA
TCAACGGGACTTTCCAAAATGTCGTAACAACTCCGCCCCATTGACGCAAATGGGCGGTAGGCGTGTACGG
TGGGAGGTCTATATAAGCAGAGCTCTCTGGCTAACTAGAGAACCCACTGCTTACTGGCTTATCGAAATTA
ATACGACTCACTATAGGGAGACCCAAGCTTGGTACCGGATCCCCCGGGAATCAAAACATGGATTACAAAG
ACGATGACGATAAAGAATTCAGGATGCAACCAGACATGTCCTTGAATGTCATTAAGATGAAATCCAGTGA
CTTCCTGGAGAGTGCAGAACTGGACAGCGGAGGCTTTGGGAAGGTGTCTCTGTGTTTCCACAGAACCCAG
GGACTCATGATCATGAAAACAGTGTACAAGGGGCCCAACTGCATTGAGCACAACGAGGCCCTCTTGGAGG
AGGCGAAGATGATGAACAGACTGAGACACAGCCGGGTGGTGAAGCTCCTGGGCGTCATCATAGAGGAAGG
GAAGTACTCCCTGGTGATGGAGTACATGGAGAAGGGCAACCTGATGCACGTGCTGAAAGCCGAGATGAGT
ACTCCGCTTTCTGTAAAAGGAAGGATAATTTTGGAAATCATTGAAGGAATGTGCTACTTACATGGAAAAG
GCGTGATACACAAGGACCTGAAGCCTGAAAATATCCTTGTTGATAATGACTTCCACATTAAGATCGCAGA
CCTCGGCCTTGCCTCCTTTAAGATGTGGAGCAAACTGAATAATGAAGAGCACAATGAGCTGAGGGAAGTG
GACGGCACCGCTAAGAAGAATGGCGGCACCCTCTACTACATGGCGCCCGAGCACCTGAATGACGTCAACG
CAAAGCCCACAGAGAAGTCGGATGTGTACAGCTTTGCTGTAGTACTCTGGGCGATATTTGCAAATAAGGA
GCCATATGAAAATGCTATCTGTGAGCAGCAGTTGATAATGTGCATAAAATCTGGGAACAGGCCAGATGTG
GATGACATCACTGAGTACTGCCCAAGAGAAATTATCAGTCTCATGAAGCTCTGCTGGGAAGCGAATCCGG
AAGCTCGGCCGACATTTCCTGGCATTGAAGAAAAATTTAGGCCTTTTTATTTAAGTCAATTAGAAGAAAG
TGTAGAAGAGGACGTGAAGAGTTTAAAGAAAGAGTATTCAAACGAAAATGCAGTTGTGAAGAGAATGCAG
TCTCTTCAACTTGATTGTGTGGCAGTACCTTCAAGCCGGTCAAATTCAGCCACAGAACAGCCTGGTTCAC
TGCACAGTTCCCAGGGACTTGGGATGGGTCCTGTGGAGGAGTCCTGGTTTGCTCCTTCCCTGGAGCACCC
ACAAGAAGAGAATGAGCCCAGCCTGCAGAGTAAACTCCAAGACGAAGCCAACTACCATCTTTATGGCAGC
CGCATGGACAGGCAGACGAAACAGCAGCCCAGACAGAATGTGGCTTACAACAGAGAGGAGGAAAGGAGAC
GCAGGGTCTCCCATGACCCTTTTGCACAGCAAAGACCTTACGAGAATTTTCAGAATACAGAGGGAAAAGG
CACTGCTTATTCCAGTGCAGCCAGTCATGGTAATGCAGTGCACCAGCCCTCAGGGCTCACCAGCCAACCT
CAAGTACTGTATCAGAACAATGGATTATATAGCTCACATGGCTTTGGAACAAGACCACTGGATCCAGGAA
CAGCAGGTCCCAGAGTTTGGTACAGGCCAATTCCAAGTCATATGCCTAGTCTGCATAATATCCCAGTGCC
TGAGACCAACTATCTAGGAAATACACCCACCATGCCATTCAGCTCCTTGCCACCAACAGATGAATCTATA
AAATATACCATATACAATAGTACTGGCATTCAGATTGGAGCCTACAATTATATGGAGATTGGTGGGACGA
GTTCATCACTACTAGACAGCACAAATACGAACTTCAAAGAAGAGCCAGCTGCTAAGTACCAAGCTATCTT
TGATAATACCACTAGTCTGACGGATAAACACCTGGACCCAATCAGGGAAAATCTGGGAAAGCACTGGAGA
AACTGTGCCCGTAAACTGGGCTTCACACAGTCTCAGATTGATGAAATTGACCATGACTATGAGCGAGATG
GACTGAAAGAAAAGGTTTACCAGATGCTCCAAAAGTGGGTGATGAGGGAAGGCATAAAGGGAGCCACGGT
GGGGAAGCTGGCCCAGGCGCTCCACCAGTGTTCCAGGATCGACCTTCTGAGCAGCTTGATTTACGTCAGC
CAGAACCTGAATTCTGCAGATATCCATCACACTGGCGGCCGCTCGAGTAGATGACTAGTCTAGAGGGCCC
TATTCTATAGTGTCACCTAAATGCTAGAGCTCGCTGATCAGCCTCGACTGTGCCTTCTAGTTGCCAGCCA
TCTGTTGTTTGCCCCTCCCCCGTGCCTTCCTTGACCCTGGAAGGTGCCACTCCCACTGTCCTTTCCTAAT
AAAATGAGGAAATTGCATCGCATTGTCTGAGTAGGTGTCATTCTATTCTGGGGGGTGGGGTGGGGCAGGA
CAGCAAGGGGGAGGATTGGGAAGACAATAGCAGGCATGCTGGGGATGCGGTGGGCTCTATGGCTTCTGAG
GCGGAAAGAACCAGTGGCGGTAATACGGTTATCCACAGAATCAGGGGATAACGCAGGAAAGAACATGTGA
GCAAAAGGCCAGCAAAAGGCCAGGAACCGTAAAAAGGCCGCGTTGCTGGCGTTTTTCCATAGGCTCCGCC
CCCCTGACGAGCATCACAAAAATCGACGCTCAAGTCAGAGGTGGCGAAACCCGACAGGACTATAAAGATA
CCAGGCGTTTCCCCCTGGAAGCTCCCTCGTGCGCTCTCCTGTTCCGACCCTGCCGCTTACCGGATACCTG
TCCGCCTTTCTCCCTTCGGGAAGCGTGGCGCTTTCTCATAGCTCACGCTGTAGGTATCTCAGTTCGGTGT
AGGTCGTTCGCTCCAAGCTGGGCTGTGTGCACGAACCCCCCGTTCAGCCCGACCGCTGCGCCTTATCCGG
TAACTATCGTCTTGAGTCCAACCCGGTAAGACACGACTTATCGCCACTGGCAGCAGCCACTGGTAACAGG
ATTAGCAGAGCGAGGTATGTAGGCGGTGCTACAGAGTTCTTGAAGTGGTGGCCTAACTACGGCTACACTA
GAAGAACAGTATTTGGTATCTGCGCTCTGCTGAAGCCAGTTACCTTCGGAAAAAGAGTTGGTAGCTCTTG
ATCCGGCAAACAAACCACCGCTGGTAGCGGTGGTTTTTTTGTTTGCAAGCAGCAGATTACGCGCAGAAAA
AAAGGATCTCAAGAAGATCCTTTGATCTTTTCTACGGGGTCTGACGCTCAGTGGAACGAAAACTCACGTT
AAGGGATTTTGGTCATGAGATTATCAAAAAGGATCTTCACCTAGATCCTTTTAAATTAAAAATGAAGTTT
TAAATCAATCTAAAGTATATATGAGTAACCTGAGGCTATGGCAGGGCCTGCCGCCCCGACGTTGGCTGCG
AGCCCTGGGCCTTCACCCGAACTTGGGGGGTGGGGTGGGGAAAAGGAAGAAACGCGGGCGTATTGGCCCC
AATGGGGTCTCGGTGGGGTATCGACAGAGTGCCAGCCCTGGGACCGAACCCCGCGTTTATGAACAAACGA
CCCAACACCGTGCGTTTTATTCTGTCTTTTTATTGCCGTCATAGCGCGGGTTCCTTCCGGTATTGTCTCC
TTCCGTGTTTCAGTTAGCCTCCCCCTAGGGTGGGCGAAGAACTCCAGCATGAGATCCCCGCGCTGGAGGA
TCATCCAGCCGGCGTCCCGGAAAACGATTCCGAAGCCCAACCTTTCATAGAAGGCGGCGGTGGAATCGAA
ATCTCGTGATGGCAGGTTGGGCGTCGCTTGGTCGGTCATTTCGAACCCCAGAGTCCCGCTCAGAAGAACT
CGTCAAGAAGGCGATAGAAGGCGATGCGCTGCGAATCGGGAGCGGCGATACCGTAAAGCACGAGGAAGCG
GTCAGCCCATTCGCCGCCAAGCTCTTCAGCAATATCACGGGTAGCCAACGCTATGTCCTGATAGCGGTCC
GCCACACCCAGCCGGCCACAGTCGATGAATCCAGAAAAGCGGCCATTTTCCACCATGATATTCGGCAAGC
AGGCATCGCCATGGGTCACGACGAGATCCTCGCCGTCGGGCATGCTCGCCTTGAGCCTGGCGAACAGTTC
GGCTGGCGCGAGCCCCTGATGCTCTTCGTCCAGATCATCCTGATCGACAAGACCGGCTTCCATCCGAGTA
CGTGCTCGCTCGATGCGATGTTTCGCTTGGTGGTCGAATGGGCAGGTAGCCGGATCAAGCGTATGCAGCC
GCCGCATTGCATCAGCCATGATGGATACTTTCTCGGCAGGAGCAAGGTGAGATGACAGGAGATCCTGCCC
CGGCACTTCGCCCAATAGCAGCCAGTCCCTTCCCGCTTCAGTGACAACGTCGAGCACAGCTGCGCAAGGA
ACGCCCGTCGTGGCCAGCCACGATAGCCGCGCTGCCTCGTCTTGCAGTTCATTCAGGGCACCGGACAGGT
CGGTCTTGACAAAAAGAACCGGGCGCCCCTGCGCTGACAGCCGGAACACGGCGGCATCAGAGCAGCCGAT
TGTCTGTTGTGCCCAGTCATAGCCGAATAGCCTCTCCACCCAAGCGGCCGGAGAACCTGCGTGCAATCCA
TCTTGTTCAATCATGCGAAACGATCCTCATCCTGTCTCTTGATCGATCTTTGCAAAAGCCTAGGCCTCCA
AAAAAGCCTCCTCACTACTTCTGGAATAGCTCAGAGGCCGAGGCGGCCTCGGCCTCTGCATAAATAAAAA
AAATTAGTCAGCCATGGGGCGGAGAATGGGCGGAACTGGGCGGAGTTAGGGGCGGGATGGGCGGAGTTAG
GGGCGGGACTATGGTTGCTGACTAATTGAGATGCATGCTTTGCATACTTCTGCCTGCTGGGGAGCCTGGG
GACTTTCCACACCTGGTTGCTGACTAATTGAGATGCATGCTTTGCATACTTCTGCCTGCTGGGGAGCCTG
GGGACTTTCCACACCCTAACTGACACACATTCCACAGCTGGTTCTTTCCGCCTCAGGACTCTTCCTTTTT
CAATAAATCAATCTAAAGTATATATGAGTAAACTTGGTCTGACAGTTACCAATGCTTAATCAGTGAGGCA
CCTATCTCAGCGATCTGTCTATTTCGTTCATCCATAGTTGCCTGACTCCCCGTCGTGTAGATAACTACGA
TACGGGAGGGCTTACCATCTGGCCCCAGTGCTGCAATGATACCGCGAGACCCACGCTCACCGGCTCCAGA
TTTATCAGCAATAAACCAGCCAGCCGGAAGGGCCGAGCGCAGAAGTGGTCCTGCAACTTTATCCGCCTCC
ATCCAGTCTATTAATTGTTGCCGGGAAGCTAGAGTAAGTAGTTCGCCAGTTAATAGTTTGCGCAACGTTG
TTGCCATTGCTACAGGCATCGTGGTGTCACGCTCGTCGTTTGGTATGGCTTCATTCAGCTCCGGTTCCCA
ACGATCAAGGCGAGTTACATGATCCCCCATGTTGTGCAAAAAAGCGGTTAGCTCCTTCGGTCCTCCGATC
GTTGTCAGAAGTAAGTTGGCCGCAGTGTTATCACTCATGGTTATGGCAGCACTGCATAATTCTCTTACTG
TCATGCCATCCGTAAGATGCTTTTCTGTGACTGGTGAGTACTCAACCAAGTCATTCTGAGAATAGTGTAT
GCGGCGACCGAGTTGCTCTTGCCCGGCGTCAATACGGGATAATACCGCGCCACATAGCAGAACTTTAAAA
GTGCTCATCATTGGAAAACGTTCTTCGGGGCGAAAACTCTCAAGGATCTTACCGCTGTTGAGATCCAGTT
CGATGTAACCCACTCGTGCACCCAACTGATCTTCAGCATCTTTTACTTTCACCAGCGTTTCTGGGTGAGC
AAAAACAGGAAGGCAAAATGCCGCAAAAAAGGGAATAAGGGCGACACGGAAATGTTGAATACTCATACTC
TTCCTTTTTCAATATTATTGAAGCATTTATCAGGGTTATTGTCTCATGAGCGGATACATATTTGAATGTA
TTTAGAAAAATAAACAAATAGGGGTTCCGCGCACATTTCCCCGAAAAGTGCCACCTG
[124 nt withheld, positions 6638-6761]
C
[91 nt withheld, positions 6763-6853]
A
[49 nt withheld, positions 6855-6903]
CCTTTGACGTTGGAGTCCACGTTCTTT
[37 nt withheld, positions 6931-6967]
ACCCTATCTCGGTCTATTCTTTTGATTTATAAGGGATTTTGCCGATTTCGGCCTATTGGTTAAAAAATGA
GCTGATTTAACAAAAATTTAACGCGAATTTTAACAAAATATTAACGCTTACAATTTACGCGCGCGTT
